Addgene plasmid #248800: Tet-pLKO-puro-shSF3B1
Purpose: Knockdown of endogenous SF3B1 with shRNA targeting 3'UTR
Depositing lab: Maayan Salton. Depositing organization: Hebrew University. Publication: SF3B1K700E rewires splicing of cell-cycle regulators. Baker M, Engel E, Sharma A, Patesny M, Jaffe S, Geminder O, Su MH, Bentata M, Gershon A, Kay G, Salton M. RNA. 2025 Dec 24:rna.080661.125. doi: 10.1261/rna.080661.125. PubMed 41443830.
Backbone
  Vector backbone: Tet-pLKO-puro
  Backbone manufacturer: Dmitri Wiederschain (Addgene #21915)
  Backbone size w/o insert (bp): 7032
  Vector type: Lentiviral
Growth in bacteria
  Bacterial resistance: Ampicillin, 100 μg/mL
  Growth temperature: 37°C
  Growth strain: NEB Stable
  Copy number: High Copy
Gene/Insert
  Gene/Insert name: shRNA targeting SF3B1 3'UTR
  gRNA/shRNA sequence: CCGGTGCTTTGATTTGGTGATGTAACTCGAGTTACATCACCAAATCAAAGCATTTTTG
  Species: H. sapiens (human)
  Insert size (bp): 57
  Promoter: hPGK
  Cloning method: Restriction Enzyme; 5′ cloning site AgeI (not destroyed); 3′ cloning site EcoRI (destroyed during cloning)
  Sequencing primers: 5′ tgtcgctatgtgttctggga
Resource information
  A portion of this plasmid was derived from a plasmid made by: The sequence of shSF3B1: Huang, Y. et al. (2018). SF3B1 deficiency impairs human erythropoiesis via activation of p53 pathway: implications for understanding of ineffective erythropoiesis in MDS. Journal of Hematology & Oncology, 11(1), 19. https://doi.org/10.1186/s13045-018-0558-8.
Terms and licenses: Academic/Nonprofit Terms; Industry Terms: Not Available to Industry
Depositor comments: Please visit https://doi.org/10.1101/2025.05.08.652831 for bioRxiv preprint.
How to cite: Tet-pLKO-puro-shSF3B1 was a gift from Maayan Salton (Addgene plasmid # 248800 ; http://n2t.net/addgene:248800 ; RRID:Addgene_248800)
