[The description below was written by a language model from this plasmid's Addgene catalogue record and pLannotate feature annotations shown in this document.]
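Description:
Tet-pLKO-puro-shSF3B1 is a third-generation-style, self-inactivating HIV-1 lentiviral vector built on the Tet-pLKO-puro backbone for doxycycline-inducible knockdown of human SF3B1. It is propagated in E. coli as a high-copy plasmid through a ColE1/pUC-type origin with ampicillin selection (AmpR), and it also carries an f1 origin and an SV40 origin. The viral portion consists of an RSV promoter fused to a truncated 5' LTR, the Ψ packaging signal with a gag fragment, the RRE for Rev-dependent export of the genomic RNA, a cPPT/CTS element, and a ΔU3 3' LTR followed by an SV40 polyadenylation signal. Packaging functions must be supplied in trans.

The payload is a 57 bp short-hairpin cassette directed against the 3'UTR of SF3B1, cloned between AgeI and EcoRI, with the EcoRI site destroyed during cloning. The catalogue lists hPGK as the promoter. In the annotated sequence, however, the hairpin position lies directly downstream of the H1-2O2 promoter, a Tet-operator-containing variant of the human H1 Pol III promoter, which is the element expected to drive the shRNA. The hPGK promoter instead drives a separate transcript that contains a rabbit β-globin intron, the tetR repressor, an EMCV IRES and the puromycin resistance gene. Transduced cells can therefore be selected with puromycin while constitutively producing TetR. TetR keeps the H1-2O2 promoter silent until tetracycline or doxycycline releases it.

Because the hairpin targets the 3'UTR, it depletes the endogenous transcript. Exogenous SF3B1 cDNAs lacking that UTR should be spared, which suits knockdown-and-rescue experiments, such as comparing wild-type and mutant SF3B1 in splicing studies.
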