Features (pLannotate 1.2.2; 29 found; start..end, strand, type, name):
     37..154     +  misc_feature   cPPT/CTS: central polypurine tract and central termination sequence of HIV-1
    203..713     +  promoter       hPGK promoter: human phosphoglycerate kinase 1 promoter
    722..1294    +  intron         β-globin intron: intron from rabbit β-globin gene
   1349..1367    +  promoter       T7 promoter: promoter for bacteriophage T7 RNA polymerase
   1378..1998    +  CDS            tetR: TETR2_ECOLX - Experimental evidence at protein level: Swiss-Prot protein existence level 1. TetR is the repressor of the tetracycline resistance element; its N-terminal region forms a helix-turn-helix structure and binds DNA. Binding of tetracycline to TetR reduces the repressor affinity for the tetracycline resistance gene (tetA) promoter operator sites. From Escherichia coli.
   2144..2606    +  misc_feature   IRES: internal ribosome entry site (IRES) of the encephalomyocarditis virus (EMCV)
   2626..3225    +  CDS            PuroR: puromycin N-acetyltransferase; pac from Streptomyces alboniger; confers resistance to puromycin
   3268..3351    +  CDS            nef (fragment): NEF_HV1Z2 - Experimental evidence at protein level: Swiss-Prot protein existence level 1. Extracellular Nef protein targets CD4(+) T-lymphocytes for apoptosis by interacting with CXCR4 surface receptors. From Human immunodeficiency virus type 1 group M subtype D (isolate Z2/CDC-Z34) (HIV-1).
   3353..3586    +  LTR            3' LTR (ΔU3): self-inactivating 3' long terminal repeat (LTR) from HIV-1
   3658..3779    +  polyA_signal   SV40 poly(A) signal: SV40 polyadenylation signal
   3819..3954    +  rep_origin     SV40 ori: SV40 origin of replication
   3975..3993    -  promoter       T7 promoter: promoter for bacteriophage T7 RNA polymerase
   4001..4156    +  CDS            lacZα (fragment): LacZα fragment of β-galactosidase; lacZ fragment
   4161..4589    +  rep_origin     f1 ori (sequence partly withheld): f1 bacteriophage origin of replication; arrow indicates direction of (+) strand synthesis
   4642..4746    +  promoter       AmpR promoter: bla
   4747..5607    +  CDS            AmpR: β-lactamase; bla; confers resistance to ampicillin, carbenicillin, and related antibiotics
   5778..6366    +  rep_origin     ori: high-copy-number ColE1/pMB1/pBR322/pUC origin of replication
   6549..6641    +  CDS            lacI (fragment): lac repressor; lacI; The lac repressor binds to the lac operator to inhibit transcription in E. coli. This inhibition can be relieved by adding lactose or isopropyl-β-D-thiogalactopyranoside (IPTG).
   6654..6675    +  protein_bind   CAP binding site: CAP binding activates transcription in the presence of cAMP. E. coli catabolite activator protein
   6690..6720    +  promoter       lac promoter: promoter for the E. coli lac operon
   6728..6744    +  protein_bind   lac operator: The lac repressor binds to the lac operator to inhibit transcription in E. coli. This inhibition can be relieved by adding lactose or isopropyl-β-D-thiogalactopyranoside (IPTG). lac repressor encoded by lacI
   6789..6807    +  promoter       T3 promoter: promoter for bacteriophage T3 RNA polymerase
   6835..7061    +  promoter       RSV promoter: Rous sarcoma virus enhancer/promoter
   7062..7242    +  LTR            5' LTR (truncated): truncated 5' long terminal repeat (LTR) from HIV-1
   7289..7414    +  misc_feature   HIV-1 Ψ: packaging signal of human immunodeficiency virus type 1
   7398..7761    +  CDS            HIV-1 gag (fragment): gag protein from human immunodeficiency virus 1; gag
   7907..8140    +  misc_feature   RRE: The Rev response element (RRE) of HIV-1 allows for Rev-dependent mRNA export from the nucleus to the cytoplasm.
   8517..8617    +  CDS            Rev (fragment): human immunodeficiency virus 1 (HIV-1) Rev protein; rev; enhances nuclear export of unspliced and incompletely spliced viral mRNAs
   8658..8752    +  promoter       H1-2O2 promoter: doxycycline-inducible variant of the human H1 RNA promoter (Henriksen et al., 2007)
>Addgene plasmid #248800 | Tet-pLKO-puro-shSF3B1 | addgene full sequence | sequence record 495089 | Addgene NGS Result
CTCGACCTCGAGACAAATGGCAGTATTCATCCACAATTTTAAAAGAAAAGGGGGGATTGGGGGGTACAGT
GCAGGGGAAAGAATAGTAGACATAATAGCAACAGACATACAAACTAAAGAATTACAAAAACAAATTACAA
AAATTCAAAATTTTCGGGTTTATTACAGGGACAGCAGAGATCCACTTTGGCCGCGGCTCGAGGGGGTTGG
GGTTGCGCCTTTTCCAAGGCAGCCCTGGGTTTGCGCAGGGACGCGGCTGCTCTGGGCGTGGTTCCGGGAA
ACGCAGCGGCGCCGACCCTGGGTCTCGCACATTCTTCACGTCCGTTCGCAGCGTCACCCGGATCTTCGCC
GCTACCCTTGTGGGCCCCCCGGCGACGCTTCCTGCTCCGCCCCTAAGTCGGGAAGGTTCCTTGCGGTTCG
CGGCGTGCCGGACGTGACAAACGGAAGCCGCACGTCTCACTAGTACCCTCGCAGACGGACAGCGCCAGGG
AGCAATGGCAGCGCGCCGACCGCGATGGGCTGTGGCCAATAGCGGCTGCTCAGCAGGGCGCGCCGAGAGC
AGCGGCCGGGAAGGGGCGGTGCGGGAGGCGGGGTGTGGGGCGGTAGTGTGGGCCCTGTTCCTGCCCGCGC
GGTGTTCCGCATTCTGCAAGCCTCCGGAGCGCACGTCGGCAGTCGGCTCCCTCGTTGACCGAATCACCGA
CCTCTCTCCCCAGGGGGATCTGTGAGTTTGGGGACCCTTGATTGTTCTTTCTTTTTCGCTATTGTAAAAT
TCATGTTATATGGAGGGGGCAAAGTTTTCAGGGTGTTGTTTAGAATGGGAAGATGTCCCTTGTATCACCA
TGGACCCTCATGATAATTTTGTTTCTTTCACTTTCTACTCTGTTGACAACCATTGTCTCCTCTTATTTTC
TTTTCATTTTCTGTAACTTTTTCGTTAAACTTTAGCTTGCATTTGTAACGAATTTTTAAATTCACTTTTG
TTTATTTGTCAGATTGTAAGTACTTTCTCTAATCACTTTTTTTTCAAGGCAATCAGGGTATATTATATTG
TACTTCAGCACAGTTTTAGAGAACAATTGTTATAATTAAATGATAAGGTAGAATATTTCTGCATATAAAT
TCTGGCTGGCGTGGAAATATTCTTATTGGTAGAAACAACTACATCCTGGTCATCATCCTGCCTTTCTCTT
TATGGTTACAATGATATACACTGTTTGAGATGAGGATAAAATACTCTGAGTCCAAACCGGGCCCCTCTGC
TAACCATGTTCATGCCTTCTTCTTTTTCCTACAGCTCCTGGGCAACGTGCTGGTTATTGTGCTGTCTCAT
CATTTTGGCAAAGAATTGTAATACGACTCACTATAGGGCGAATTGATATGTCTAGATTAGATAAAAGTAA
AGTGATTAACAGCGCATTAGAGCTGCTTAATGAGGTCGGAATCGAAGGTTTAACAACCCGTAAACTCGCC
CAGAAGCTAGGTGTAGAGCAGCCTACATTGTATTGGCATGTAAAAAATAAGCGGGCTTTGCTCGACGCCT
TAGCCATTGAGATGTTAGATAGGCACCATACTCACTTTTGCCCTTTAGAAGGGGAAAGCTGGCAAGATTT
TTTACGTAATAACGCTAAAAGTTTTAGATGTGCTTTACTAAGTCATCGCGATGGAGCAAAAGTACATTTA
GGTACACGGCCTACAGAAAAACAGTATGAAACTCTCGAAAATCAATTAGCCTTTTTATGCCAACAAGGTT
TTTCACTAGAGAATGCATTATATGCACTCAGCGCTGTGGGGCATTTTACTTTAGGTTGCGTATTGGAAGA
TCAAGAGCATCAAGTCGCTAAAGAAGAAAGGGAAACACCTACTACTGATAGTATGCCGCCATTATTACGA
CAAGCTATCGAATTATTTGATCACCAAGGTGCAGAGCCAGCCTTCTTATTCGGCCTTGAATTGATCATAT
GCGGATTAGAAAAACAACTTAAATGTGAAAGTGGGTCCGCGTACAGCGGCTCCCGGGAGTTCTAGGGATC
TGCCCCTCTCCCTCCCCCCCCCCTAACGTTACTGGCCGAAGCCGCTTGGAATAAGGCCGGTGTGCGTTTG
TCTATATGTTATTTTCCACCATATTGCCGTCTTTTGGCAATGTGAGGGCCCGGAAACCTGGCCCTGTCTT
CTTGACGAGCATTCCTAGGGGTCTTTCCCCTCTCGCCAAAGGAATGCAAGGTCTGTTGAATGTCGTGAAG
GAAGCAGTTCCTCTGGAAGCTTCTTGAAGACAAACAACGTCTGTAGCGACCCTTTGCAGGCAGCGGAACC
CCCCACCTGGCGACAGGTGCCTCTGCGGCCAAAAGCCACGTGTATAAGATACACCTGCAAAGGCGGCACA
ACCCCAGTGCCACGTTGTGAGTTGGATAGTTGTGGAAAGAGTCAAATGGCTCTCCTCAAGCGTATTCAAC
AAGGGGCTGAAGGATGCCCAGAAGGTACCCCATTGTATGGGATCTGATCTGGGGCCTCGGTGCACATGCT
TTACATGTGTTTAGTCGAGGTTAAAAAAACGTCTAGGCCCCCCGAACCACGGGGACGTGGTTTTCCTTTG
AAAAACACGATGATAAGGATCCACCGGAGCTTACCATGACCGAGTACAAGCCCACGGTGCGCCTCGCCAC
CCGCGACGACGTCCCCAGGGCCGTACGCACCCTCGCCGCCGCGTTCGCCGACTACCCCGCCACGCGCCAC
ACCGTCGATCCGGACCGCCACATCGAGCGGGTCACCGAGCTGCAAGAACTCTTCCTCACGCGCGTCGGGC
TCGACATCGGCAAGGTGTGGGTCGCGGACGACGGCGCCGCGGTGGCGGTCTGGACCACGCCGGAGAGCGT
CGAAGCGGGGGCGGTGTTCGCCGAGATCGGCCCGCGCATGGCCGAGTTGAGCGGTTCCCGGCTGGCCGCG
CAGCAACAGATGGAAGGCCTCCTGGCGCCGCACCGGCCCAAGGAGCCCGCGTGGTTCCTGGCCACCGTCG
GCGTCTCGCCCGACCACCAGGGCAAGGGTCTGGGCAGCGCCGTCGTGCTCCCCGGAGTGGAGGCGGCCGA
GCGCGCCGGGGTGCCCGCCTTCCTGGAGACCTCCGCGCCCCGCAACCTCCCCTTCTACGAGCGGCTCGGC
TTCACCGTCACCGCCGACGTCGAGGTGCCCGAAGGACCGCGCACCTGGTGCATGACCCGCAAGCCCGGTG
CCTGACGCCCGCCCCACGACCCGCAGCGCCCGACCGAAAGGAGCGCACGACCCCATGCATCGGTACCTTT
AAGACCAATGACTTACAAGGCAGCTGTAGATCTTAGCCACTTTTTAAAAGAAAAGGGGGGACTGGAAGGG
CTAATTCACTCCCAACGAAGACAAGATCTGCTTTTTGCTTGTACTGGGTCTCTCTGGTTAGACCAGATCT
GAGCCTGGGAGCTCTCTGGCTAACTAGGGAACCCACTGCTTAAGCCTCAATAAAGCTTGCCTTGAGTGCT
TCAAGTAGTGTGTGCCCGTCTGTTGTGTGACTCTGGTAACTAGAGATCCCTCAGACCCTTTTAGTCAGTG
TGGAAAATCTCTAGCAGTAGTAGTTCATGTCATCTTATTATTCAGTATTTATAACTTGCAAAGAAATGAA
TATCAGAGAGTGAGAGGAACTTGTTTATTGCAGCTTATAATGGTTACAAATAAAGCAATAGCATCACAAA
TTTCACAAATAAAGCATTTTTTTCACTGCATTCTAGTTGTGGTTTGTCCAAACTCATCAATGTATCTTAT
CATGTCTGGCTCTAGCTATCCCGCCCCTAACTCCGCCCATCCCGCCCCTAACTCCGCCCAGTTCCGCCCA
TTCTCCGCCCCATGGCTGACTAATTTTTTTTATTTATGCAGAGGCCGAGGCCGCCTCGGCCTCTGAGCTA
TTCCAGAAGTAGTGAGGAGGCTTTTTTGGAGGCCTAGGGACGTACCCAATTCGCCCTATAGTGAGTCGTA
TTACGCGCGCTCACTGGCCGTCGTTTTACAACGTCGTGACTGGGAAAACCCTGGCGTTACCCAACTTAAT
CGCCTTGCAGCACATCCCCCTTTCGCCAGCTGGCGTAATAGCGAAGAGGCCCGCACCGATCGCCCTTCCC
AACAGTTGCGCAGCCTGAATGGCGAATGGG
[124 nt withheld, positions 4161-4284]
C
[91 nt withheld, positions 4286-4376]
A
[49 nt withheld, positions 4378-4426]
CCTTTGACGTTGGAGTCCACGTTCTTT
[37 nt withheld, positions 4454-4490]
ACCCTATCTCGGTCTATTCTTTTGATTTATAAGGGATTTTGCCGATTTCGGCCTATTGGTTAAAAAATGA
GCTGATTTAACAAAAATTTAACGCGAATTTTAACAAAATATTAACGCTTACAATTTAGGTGGCACTTTTC
GGGGAAATGTGCGCGGAACCCCTATTTGTTTATTTTTCTAAATACATTCAAATATGTATCCGCTCATGAG
ACAATAACCCTGATAAATGCTTCAATAATATTGAAAAAGGAAGAGTATGAGTATTCAACATTTCCGTGTC
GCCCTTATTCCCTTTTTTGCGGCATTTTGCCTTCCTGTTTTTGCTCACCCAGAAACGCTGGTGAAAGTAA
AAGATGCTGAAGATCAGTTGGGTGCACGAGTGGGTTACATCGAACTGGATCTCAACAGCGGTAAGATCCT
TGAGAGTTTTCGCCCCGAAGAACGTTTTCCAATGATGAGCACTTTTAAAGTTCTGCTATGTGGCGCGGTA
TTATCCCGTATTGACGCCGGGCAAGAGCAACTCGGTCGCCGCATACACTATTCTCAGAATGACTTGGTTG
AGTACTCACCAGTCACAGAAAAGCATCTTACGGATGGCATGACAGTAAGAGAATTATGCAGTGCTGCCAT
AACCATGAGTGATAACACTGCGGCCAACTTACTTCTGACAACGATCGGAGGACCGAAGGAGCTAACCGCT
TTTTTGCACAACATGGGGGATCATGTAACTCGCCTTGATCGTTGGGAACCGGAGCTGAATGAAGCCATAC
CAAACGACGAGCGTGACACCACGATGCCTGTAGCAATGGCAACAACGTTGCGCAAACTATTAACTGGCGA
ACTACTTACTCTAGCTTCCCGGCAACAATTAATAGACTGGATGGAGGCGGATAAAGTTGCAGGACCACTT
CTGCGCTCGGCCCTTCCGGCTGGCTGGTTTATTGCTGATAAATCTGGAGCCGGTGAGCGTGGGTCTCGCG
GTATCATTGCAGCACTGGGGCCAGATGGTAAGCCCTCCCGTATCGTAGTTATCTACACGACGGGGAGTCA
GGCAACTATGGATGAACGAAATAGACAGATCGCTGAGATAGGTGCCTCACTGATTAAGCATTGGTAACTG
TCAGACCAAGTTTACTCATATATACTTTAGATTGATTTAAAACTTCATTTTTAATTTAAAAGGATCTAGG
TGAAGATCCTTTTTGATAATCTCATGACCAAAATCCCTTAACGTGAGTTTTCGTTCCACTGAGCGTCAGA
CCCCGTAGAAAAGATCAAAGGATCTTCTTGAGATCCTTTTTTTCTGCGCGTAATCTGCTGCTTGCAAACA
AAAAAACCACCGCTACCAGCGGTGGTTTGTTTGCCGGATCAAGAGCTACCAACTCTTTTTCCGAAGGTAA
CTGGCTTCAGCAGAGCGCAGATACCAAATACTGTTCTTCTAGTGTAGCCGTAGTTAGGCCACCACTTCAA
GAACTCTGTAGCACCGCCTACATACCTCGCTCTGCTAATCCTGTTACCAGTGGCTGCTGCCAGTGGCGAT
AAGTCGTGTCTTACCGGGTTGGACTCAAGACGATAGTTACCGGATAAGGCGCAGCGGTCGGGCTGAACGG
GGGGTTCGTGCACACAGCCCAGCTTGGAGCGAACGACCTACACCGAACTGAGATACCTACAGCGTGAGCT
ATGAGAAAGCGCCACGCTTCCCGAAGGGAGAAAGGCGGACAGGTATCCGGTAAGCGGCAGGGTCGGAACA
GGAGAGCGCACGAGGGAGCTTCCAGGGGGAAACGCCTGGTATCTTTATAGTCCTGTCGGGTTTCGCCACC
TCTGACTTGAGCGTCGATTTTTGTGATGCTCGTCAGGGGGGCGGAGCCTATGGAAAAACGCCAGCAACGC
GGCCTTTTTACGGTTCCTGGCCTTTTGCTGGCCTTTTGCTCACATGTTCTTTCCTGCGTTATCCCCTGAT
TCTGTGGATAACCGTATTACCGCCTTTGAGTGAGCTGATACCGCTCGCCGCAGCCGAACGACCGAGCGCA
GCGAGTCAGTGAGCGAGGAAGCGGAAGAGCGCCCAATACGCAAACCGCCTCTCCCCGCGCGTTGGCCGAT
TCATTAATGCAGCTGGCACGACAGGTTTCCCGACTGGAAAGCGGGCAGTGAGCGCAACGCAATTAATGTG
AGTTAGCTCACTCATTAGGCACCCCAGGCTTTACACTTTATGCTTCCGGCTCGTATGTTGTGTGGAATTG
TGAGCGGATAACAATTTCACACAGGAAACAGCTATGACCATGATTACGCCAAGCGCGCAATTAACCCTCA
CTAAAGGGAACAAAAGCTGGAGCTGCAAGCTTAATGTAGTCTTATGCAATACTCTTGTAGTCTTGCAACA
TGGTAACGATGAGTTAGCAACATGCCTTACAAGGAGAGAAAAAGCACCGTGCATGCCGATTGGTGGAAGT
AAGGTGGTACGATCGTGCCTTATTAGGAAGGCAACAGACGGGTCTGACATGGATTGGACGAACCACTGAA
TTGCCGCATTGCAGAGATATTGTATTTAAGTGCCTAGCTCGATACATAAACGGGTCTCTCTGGTTAGACC
AGATCTGAGCCTGGGAGCTCTCTGGCTAACTAGGGAACCCACTGCTTAAGCCTCAATAAAGCTTGCCTTG
AGTGCTTCAAGTAGTGTGTGCCCGTCTGTTGTGTGACTCTGGTAACTAGAGATCCCTCAGACCCTTTTAG
TCAGTGTGGAAAATCTCTAGCAGTGGCGCCCGAACAGGGACTTGAAAGCGAAAGGGAAACCAGAGGAGCT
CTCTCGACGCAGGACTCGGCTTGCTGAAGCGCGCACGGCAAGAGGCGAGGGGCGGCGACTGGTGAGTACG
CCAAAAATTTTGACTAGCGGAGGCTAGAAGGAGAGAGATGGGTGCGAGAGCGTCAGTATTAAGCGGGGGA
GAATTAGATCGCGATGGGAAAAAATTCGGTTAAGGCCAGGGGGAAAGAAAAAATATAAATTAAAACATAT
AGTATGGGCAAGCAGGGAGCTAGAACGATTCGCAGTTAATCCTGGCCTGTTAGAAACATCAGAAGGCTGT
AGACAAATACTGGGACAGCTACAACCATCCCTTCAGACAGGATCAGAAGAACTTAGATCATTATATAATA
CAGTAGCAACCCTCTATTGTGTGCATCAAAGGATAGAGATAAAAGACACCAAGGAAGCTTTAGACAAGAT
AGAGGAAGAGCAAAACAAAAGTAAGACCACCGCACAGCAAGCGGCCGCTGATCTTCAGACCTGGAGGAGG
AGATATGAGGGACAATTGGAGAAGTGAATTATATAAATATAAAGTAGTAAAAATTGAACCATTAGGAGTA
GCACCCACCAAGGCAAAGAGAAGAGTGGTGCAGAGAGAAAAAAGAGCAGTGGGAATAGGAGCTTTGTTCC
TTGGGTTCTTGGGAGCAGCAGGAAGCACTATGGGCGCAGCGTCAATGACGCTGACGGTACAGGCCAGACA
ATTATTGTCTGGTATAGTGCAGCAGCAGAACAATTTGCTGAGGGCTATTGAGGCGCAACAGCATCTGTTG
CAACTCACAGTCTGGGGCATCAAGCAGCTCCAGGCAAGAATCCTGGCTGTGGAAAGATACCTAAAGGATC
AACAGCTCCTGGGGATTTGGGGTTGCTCTGGAAAACTCATTTGCACCACTGCTGTGCCTTGGAATGCTAG
TTGGAGTAATAAATCTCTGGAACAGATTTGGAATCACACGACCTGGATGGAGTGGGACAGAGAAATTAAC
AATTACACAAGCTTAATACACTCCTTAATTGAAGAATCGCAAAACCAGCAAGAAAAGAATGAACAAGAAT
TATTGGAATTAGATAAATGGGCAAGTTTGTGGAATTGGTTTAACATAACAAATTGGCTGTGGTATATAAA
ATTATTCATAATGATAGTAGGAGGCTTGGTAGGTTTAAGAATAGTTTTTGCTGTACTTTCTATAGTGAAT
AGAGTTAGGCAGGGATATTCACCATTATCGTTTCAGACCCACCTCCCAACCCCGAGGGGACCCGACAGGC
CCGAAGGAATAGAAGAAGAAGGTGGAGAGAGAGACAGAGACAGATCCATTCGATTAGTGAACGGATCTCG
ACGGTATCGATCACGAGACTAGCCTCGAGCGGCCGCAATATTTGCATGTCGCTATGTGTTCTGGGAAATC
ACCATAAACGTGAAATCCCTATCAGTGATAGAGACTTATAAGTTCCCTATCAGTGATAGAGACACCGGTG
CTTTGATTTGGTGATGTAACTCGAGTTACATCACCAAATCAAAGCATTTTTGAATT
